>Addgene plasmid #146946 | pETM-41P-HsNot2_344-540_M | depositor full sequence | sequence record 289393 | Full Sequence
TTCTTAGAAAAACTCATCGAGCATCAAATGAAACTGCAATTTATTCATATCAGGATTATCAATACCATAT
TTTTGAAAAAGCCGTTTCTGTAATGAAGGAGAAAACTCACCGAGGCAGTTCCATAGGATGGCAAGATCCT
GGTATCGGTCTGCGATTCCGACTCGTCCAACATCAATACAACCTATTAATTTCCCCTCGTCAAAAATAAG
GTTATCAAGTGAGAAATCACCATGAGTGACGACTGAATCCGGTGAGAATGGCAAAAGCTTATGCATTTCT
TTCCAGACTTGTTCAACAGGCCAGCCATTACGCTCGTCATCAAAATCACTCGCATCAACCAAACCGTTAT
TCATTCGTGATTGCGCCTGAGCGAGACGAAATACGCGATCGCTGTTAAAAGGACAATTACAAACAGGAAT
CGAATGCAACCGGCGCAGGAACACTGCCAGCGCATCAACAATATTTTCACCTGAATCAGGATATTCTTCT
AATACCTGGAATGCTGTTTTCCCGGGGATCGCAGTGGTGAGTAACCATGCATCATCAGGAGTACGGATAA
AATGCTTGATGGTCGGAAGAGGCATAAATTCCGTCAGCCAGTTTAGTCTGACCATCTCATCTGTAACATC
ATTGGCAACGCTACCTTTGCCATGTTTCAGAAACAACTCTGGCGCATCGGGCTTCCCATACAATCGATAG
ATTGTCGCACCTGATTGCCCGACATTATCGCGAGCCCATTTATACCCATATAAATCAGCATCCATGTTGG
AATTTAATCGCGGCCTCGAGCAAGACGTTTCCCGTTGAATATGGCTCATAACACCCCTTGTATTACTGTT
TATGTAAGCAGACAGTTTTATTGTTCATGACCAAAATCCCTTAACGTGAGTTTTCGTTCCACTGAGCGTC
AGACCCCGTAGAAAAGATCAAAGGATCTTCTTGAGATCCTTTTTTTCTGCGCGTAATCTGCTGCTTGCAA
ACAAAAAAACCACCGCTACCAGCGGTGGTTTGTTTGCCGGATCAAGAGCTACCAACTCTTTTTCCGAAGG
TAACTGGCTTCAGCAGAGCGCAGATACCAAATACTGTCCTTCTAGTGTAGCCGTAGTTAGGCCACCACTT
CAAGAACTCTGTAGCACCGCCTACATACCTCGCTCTGCTAATCCTGTTACCAGTGGCTGCTGCCAGTGGC
GATAAGTCGTGTCTTACCGGGTTGGACTCAAGACGATAGTTACCGGATAAGGCGCAGCGGTCGGGCTGAA
CGGGGGGTTCGTGCACACAGCCCAGCTTGGAGCGAACGACCTACACCGAACTGAGATACCTACAGCGTGA
GCTATGAGAAAGCGCCACGCTTCCCGAAGGGAGAAAGGCGGACAGGTATCCGGTAAGCGGCAGGGTCGGA
ACAGGAGAGCGCACGAGGGAGCTTCCAGGGGGAAACGCCTGGTATCTTTATAGTCCTGTCGGGTTTCGCC
ACCTCTGACTTGAGCGTCGATTTTTGTGATGCTCGTCAGGGGGGCGGAGCCTATGGAAAAACGCCAGCAA
CGCGGCCTTTTTACGGTTCCTGGCCTTTTGCTGGCCTTTTGCTCACATGTTCTTTCCTGCGTTATCCCCT
GATTCTGTGGATAACCGTATTACCGCCTTTGAGTGAGCTGATACCGCTCGCCGCAGCCGAACGACCGAGC
GCAGCGAGTCAGTGAGCGAGGAAGCGGAAGAGCGCCTGATGCGGTATTTTCTCCTTACGCATCTGTGCGG
TATTTCACACCGCATATATGGTGCACTCTCAGTACAATCTGCTCTGATGCCGCATAGTTAAGCCAGTATA
CACTCCGCTATCGCTACGTGACTGGGTCATGGCTGCGCCCCGACACCCGCCAACACCCGCTGACGCGCCC
TGACGGGCTTGTCTGCTCCCGGCATCCGCTTACAGACAAGCTGTGACCGTCTCCGGGAGCTGCATGTGTC
AGAGGTTTTCACCGTCATCACCGAAACGCGCGAGGCAGCTGCGGTAAAGCTCATCAGCGTGGTCGTGAAG
CGATTCACAGATGTCTGCCTGTTCATCCGCGTCCAGCTCGTTGAGTTTCTCCAGAAGCGTTAATGTCTGG
CTTCTGATAAAGCGGGCCATGTTAAGGGCGGTTTTTTCCTGTTTGGTCACTGATGCCTCCGTGTAAGGGG
GATTTCTGTTCATGGGGGTAATGATACCGATGAAACGAGAGAGGATGCTCACGATACGGGTTACTGATGA
TGAACATGCCCGGTTACTGGAACGTTGTGAGGGTAAACAACTGGCGGTATGGATGCGGCGGGACCAGAGA
AAAATCACTCAGGGTCAATGCCAGCGCTTCGTTAATACAGATGTAGGTGTTCCACAGGGTAGCCAGCAGC
ATCCTGCGATGCAGATCCGGAACATAATGGTGCAGGGCGCTGACTTCCGCGTTTCCAGACTTTACGAAAC
ACGGAAACCGAAGACCATTCATGTTGTTGCTCAGGTCGCAGACGTTTTGCAGCAGCAGTCGCTTCACGTT
CGCTCGCGTATCGGTGATTCATTCTGCTAACCAGTAAGGCAACCCCGCCAGCCTAGCCGGGTCCTCAACG
ACAGGAGCACGATCATGCGCACCCGTGGCCAGGACCCAACGCTGCCCGAGATGCGCCGCGTGCGGCTGCT
GGAGATGGCGGACGCGATGGATATGTTCTGCCAAGGGTTGGTTTGCGCATTCACAGTTCTCCGCAAGAAT
TGATTGGCTCCAATTCTTGGAGTGGTGAATCCGTTAGCGAGGTGCCGCCGGCTTCCATTCAGGTCGAGGT
GGCCCGGCTCCATGCACCGCGACGCAACGCGGGGAGGCAGACAAGGTATAGGGCGGCGCCTACAATCCAT
GCCAACCCGTTCCATGTGCTCGCCGAGGCGGCATAAATCGCCGTGACGATCAGCGGTCCAGTGATCGAAG
TTAGGCTGGTAAGAGCCGCGAGCGATCCTTGAAGCTGTCCCTGATGGTCGTCATCTACCTGCCTGGACAG
CATGGCCTGCAACGCGGGCATCCCGATGCCGCCGGAAGCGAGAAGAATCATAATGGGGAAGGCCATCCAG
CCTCGCGTCGCGAACGCCAGCAAGACGTAGCCCAGCGCGTCGGCCGCCATGCCGGCGATAATGGCCTGCT
TCTCGCCGAAACGTTTGGTGGCGGGACCAGTGACGAAGGCTTGAGCGAGGGCGTGCAAGATTCCGAATAC
CGCAAGCGACAGGCCGATCATCGTCGCGCTCCAGCGAAAGCGGTCCTCGCCGAAAATGACCCAGAGCGCT
GCCGGCACCTGTCCTACGAGTTGCATGATAAAGAAGACAGTCATAAGTGCGGCGACGATAGTCATGCCCC
GCGCCCACCGGAAGGAGCTGACTGGGTTGAAGGCTCTCAAGGGCATCGGTCGACGCTCTCCCTTATGCGA
CTCCTGCATTAGGAAGCAGCCCAGTAGTAGGTTGAGGCCGTTGAGCACCGCCGCCGCAAGGAATGGTGCA
TGCAAGGAGATGGCGCCCAACAGTCCCCCGGCCACGGGGCCTGCCACCATACCCACGCCGAAACAAGCGC
TCATGAGCCCGAAGTGGCGAGCCCGATCTTCCCCATCGGTGATGTCGGCGATATAGGCGCCAGCAACCGC
ACCTGTGGCGCCGGTGATGCCGGCCACGATGCGTCCGGCGTAGAGGATCGAGATCTCGATCCCGCGAAAT
TAATACGACTCACTATAGGGAGACCACAACGGTTTCCCTCTAGAAATAATTTTGTTTAACTTTAAGAAGG
AGATATACCATGAAACATCACCATCACCATCACCCCATGAAAATCGAAGAAGGTAAACTGGTAATCTGGA
TTAACGGCGATAAAGGCTATAACGGTCTCGCTGAAGTCGGTAAGAAATTCGAGAAAGATACCGGAATTAA
AGTCACCGTTGAGCATCCGGATAAACTGGAAGAGAAATTCCCACAGGTTGCGGCAACTGGCGATGGCCCT
GACATTATCTTCTGGGCACACGACCGCTTTGGTGGCTACGCTCAATCTGGCCTGTTGGCTGAAATCACCC
CGGACAAAGCGTTCCAGGACAAGCTGTATCCGTTTACCTGGGATGCCGTACGTTACAACGGCAAGCTGAT
TGCTTACCCGATCGCTGTTGAAGCGTTATCGCTGATTTATAACAAAGATCTGCTGCCGAACCCGCCAAAA
ACCTGGGAAGAGATCCCGGCGCTGGATAAAGAACTGAAAGCGAAAGGTAAGAGCGCGCTGATGTTCAACC
TGCAAGAACCGTACTTCACCTGGCCGCTGATTGCTGCTGACGGGGGTTATGCGTTCAAGTATGAAAACGG
CAAGTACGACATTAAAGACGTGGGCGTGGATAACGCTGGCGCGAAAGCGGGTCTGACCTTCCTGGTTGAC
CTGATTAAAAACAAACACATGAATGCAGACACCGATTACTCCATCGCAGAAGCTGCCTTTAATAAAGGCG
AAACAGCGATGACCATCAACGGCCCGTGGGCATGGTCCAACATCGACACCAGCAAAGTGAATTATGGTGT
AACGGTACTGCCGACCTTCAAGGGTCAACCATCCAAACCGTTCGTTGGCGTGCTGAGCGCAGGTATTAAC
GCCGCCAGTCCGAACAAAGAGCTGGCAAAAGAGTTCCTCGAAAACTATCTGCTGACTGATGAAGGTCTGG
AAGCGGTTAATAAAGACAAACCGCTGGGTGCCGTAGCGCTGAAGTCTTACGAGGAAGAGTTGGCGAAAGA
TCCACGTATTGCCGCCACTATGGAAAACGCCCAGAAAGGTGAAATCATGCCGAACATCCCGCAGATGTCC
GCTTTCTGGTATGCCGTGCGTACTGCGGTGATCAACGCCGCCAGCGGTCGTCAGACTGTCGATGAAGCCC
TGAAAGACGCGCAGACTAATTCGAGCTCGAACAACAACAACAATAACAATAACAACAACCCCATGAGCCT
GGAAGTTCTGTTTCAGGGCCCCGCCATGGACGGTACCGGATCCACTAACATTCCTCAAGGGATGGTGACG
GACCAATTTGGAATGATTGGCCTGTTAACATTTATCAGGGCAGCAGAGACAGACCCAGGAATGGTACATC
TTGCATTAGGAAGTGACTTAACAACATTAGGCCTCAATCTGAACTCTCCTGAAAATCTCTACCCCAAATT
TGCGTCACCCTGGGCATCTTCACCTTGTCGACCTCAAGACATAGACTTCCATGTTCCATCTGAGTACTTA
ACGAACATTCACATTAGGGATAAGCTGGCTGCAATAAAACTTGGCCGATATGGTGAAGACCTTCTCTTCT
ATCTCTATTACATGAATGGAGGAGACGTATTACAACTTTTAGCTGCAGTGGAGCTTTTTAACCGTGATTG
GAGATACCACAAAGAAGAACGAGTATGGATTACCAGGGCACCAGGCATGGAGCCAACAATGAAAACCAAT
ACCTATGAGAGGGGAACATATTACTTCTTTGACTGTCTTAACTGGAGGAAAGTAGCTAAGGAGTTCCATC
TGGAATATGACAAATTAGAAGAACGGCCTCACCTGCCATCCACCTTCAACTACAACCCTGCTCAGCAAGC
CTTCTAAGCGGCCGCACTCGAGCACCACCACCACCACCACTGAGATCCGGCTGCTAACAAAGCCCGAAAG
GAAGCTGAGTTGGCTGCTGCCACCGCTGAGCAATAACTAGCATAACCCCTTGGGGCCTCTAAACGGGTCT
TGAGGGGTTTTTTGCTGAAAGGAGGAACTATATCCGGATATCCACAGGACGGGTGTGGTCGCCATGATCG
CGTAGTCGATAGTGGCTCCAAGTAGCGAAGCGAGCAGGACTGGGCGGCGGCCAAAGCGGTCGGACAGTGC
TCCGAGAACGGGTGCGCATAGAAATTGCATCAACGCATATAGCGCTAGCAGCACGCCATAGTGACTGGCG
ATGCTGTCGGAATGGACGATATCCCGCAAGAGGCCCGGCAGTACCGGCATAACCAAG
Features (pLannotate 1.2.2; 15 found; start..end, strand, type, name):
      4..819     -  CDS            KanR: aminoglycoside phosphotransferase; aph(3')-Ia; confers resistance to kanamycin in bacteria or G418 (Geneticin®) in eukaryotes
    941..1529    +  rep_origin     ori: high-copy-number ColE1/pMB1/pBR322/pUC origin of replication
   1715..1857    -  misc_feature   bom: basis of mobility region from pBR322
   1959..2150    -  CDS            rop: Rop protein, which maintains plasmids at low copy number; rop
   2167..2547    +  CDS            YPB1_ECOLX: Protein predicted: Swiss-Prot protein existence level 4. From Escherichia coli.
   2789..3689    -  CDS            TcR (fragment): tetracycline efflux protein; tet; confers resistance to tetracycline
   3711..3729    +  promoter       T7 promoter: promoter for bacteriophage T7 RNA polymerase
   3761..3783    +  RBS            RBS: efficient ribosome binding site from bacteriophage T7 gene 10 (Olins and Rangwala, 1989)
   3796..3814    +  CDS            7xHis (fragment): 6xHis affinity tag
   3817..4917    +  CDS            MBP: maltose binding protein from E. coli; malE (mutated); This version of the gene does not encode a signal sequence, so MBP will remain in the cytosol.
   5014..5604    +  CDS            CNOT2 (fragment): CNOT2_HUMAN - Also known as CDC36, NOT2. Experimental evidence at protein level: Swiss-Prot protein existence level 1. Component of the CCR4-NOT complex which is one of the major cellular mRNA deadenylases and is linked to various cellular processes including bulk mRNA degradation, miRNA-mediated repression, translational repression during translational initiation and general transcription regulation. Additional complex functions may be a consequence of its influence on mRNA expression. Required for the CCR4- NOT complex structural integrity. Can repress transcription and may link the CCR4-NOT
   5623..5640    +  CDS            9xHis (fragment): 9xHis affinity tag
   5650..5699    +  CDS            SET1 (fragment): solubility-enhancement tag derived from T7 phage gene 10B
   5707..5754    +  terminator     T7 terminator: transcription terminator for bacteriophage T7 RNA polymerase
   5780..6007    -  CDS            TcR (fragment): tetracycline efflux protein; tet; confers resistance to tetracycline
