[The description below was written by a language model from this plasmid's Addgene catalogue record and pLannotate feature annotations shown in this document.]
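Description:
pETM-41P-HsNot2_344-540_M is a 6,007-nt bacterial expression plasmid for producing a C-terminal fragment (residues 344–540) of human CNOT2 (NOT2), a subunit of the CCR4-NOT deadenylase complex that is required for the structural integrity of that complex. The catalogue entry lists the backbone as unknown, although the name and feature layout point to a pET-style T7 expression vector. It is selected with kanamycin through an aph(3')-Ia aminoglycoside phosphotransferase gene and replicates from a ColE1/pMB1-type origin. The accompanying rop gene and bom region fit the low copy number recorded for the plasmid. Two fragments of a tetracycline efflux gene flank the expression cassette. These appear to be pBR322-derived remnants and not a working marker.

The expression cassette is driven by a T7 promoter followed by the phage T7 gene 10 ribosome binding site, so it needs a host that supplies T7 RNA polymerase. No lac operator or lacI gene is annotated. The open reading frame begins with a short histidine tag followed by a signal-sequence-less E. coli maltose binding protein, which stays in the cytosol and serves as both a solubility enhancer and an affinity handle. After a linker of roughly 100 nt with no annotation comes the CNOT2 fragment. A further His-tag-like sequence and a short T7 gene 10B-derived fragment are annotated downstream of the insert, ahead of the T7 terminator. The record does not show whether these are translated as part of the fusion or lie beyond a stop codon.

The plasmid was deposited with work on the structure and assembly of the NOT module of human CCR4-NOT, and it is suited to making recombinant CNOT2 C-terminal domain for purification, complex reconstitution and structural or biochemical studies. The depositor's sequence may be theoretical and not experimentally verified.
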