Addgene plasmid #146946: pETM-41P-HsNot2_344-540_M
Purpose: Bacterial Expression of HsNot2_344-540
Depositing lab: Elisa Izaurralde. Depositing organization: Max Planck Institute for Developmental Biology. Publication: Structure and assembly of the NOT module of the human CCR4-NOT complex. Boland A, Chen Y, Raisch T, Jonas S, Kuzuoglu-Ozturk D, Wohlbold L, Weichenrieder O, Izaurralde E. Nat Struct Mol Biol. 2013 Nov;20(11):1289-97. doi: 10.1038/nsmb.2681. Epub 2013 Oct 13. PubMed 24121232.
Backbone
  Vector backbone: Unknown
  Vector type: Bacterial Expression
Growth in bacteria
  Bacterial resistance: Kanamycin, 50 μg/mL
  Growth temperature: 37°C
  Growth strain: DH5alpha
  Copy number: Low Copy
Gene/Insert
  Gene/Insert name: HsNot2_344-540 (alt name: CNOT2)
  Species: H. sapiens (human)
  Entrez Gene: CNOT2 (a.k.a. CDC36, HSPC131, IDNADFS, NOT2, NOT2H)
  Cloning method: Unknown
Terms and licenses: Academic/Nonprofit Terms; Industry Terms: Not Available to Industry
Depositor comments: ORF extracted from NCBI: NM_014515.4 Plasmids from this collection were made available to the research community and donated after the lab closed. Please note that the sequence provided by the depositing laboratory may be theoretical/predicted or based on Sanger sequencing results. There may be discrepancies between sequencing results obtained by Addgene and the depositor sequence. If an Addgene verified sequence is not available, please contact before placing your order to request that our lab fully sequence the plasmid.
How to cite: pETM-41P-HsNot2_344-540_M was a gift from Elisa Izaurralde (Addgene plasmid # 146946 ; http://n2t.net/addgene:146946 ; RRID:Addgene_146946)
